>Addgene plasmid #79750 | pAM-PAT-ProCDKA;1 GW | addgene full sequence | sequence record 173334 | Addgene NGS Result
AGCTTGTTGAGAATTCATCGCCCGGGACTGGGTTAACTTCCGATCGATTCTAGACTAGTTCTAGAGTCCG
CAAAAATCACCAGTCTCTCTCTACAAATCTATCTCTCTCTATTTTTCTCCAGAATAATGTGTGAGTAGTT
CCCAGATAAGGGAATTAGGGTTCTTATAGGGTTTCGCTCATGTGTTGAGCATATAAGAAACCCTTAGTAT
GTATTTGTATTTGTAAAATACTTCTATCAATAAAATTTCTAATTCCTAAAACCAAAATCCAGTGACCGGG
CGGCCGCCACCGCGGTGGAGGGGGATCAGATTGTCGTTTCCCGCCTTCAGTTTAAACTATCAGTGTTTGA
CAGGATATATTGGCGGGTAAACCTAAGAGAAAAGAGCGTTTATTAGAATAATCGGATATTTAAAAGGGCG
TGAAAAGGTTTATCCGTTCGTCCATTTGTATGTGTACATCACCGACGAGCAAGGCAAGACCGAGCGCCTT
TCCGACGCTCACCGGGCTGGTTGCCCTCGCCGCTGGGCTGGCGGCCGTCTATGGCCCTGCAAACGCGCCA
GAAACGCCGTCGAAGCCGTGTGCGAGACACCGGCCGCCGGCGTTGTGGATACCTCGCGGAAAACTTGGCC
CTCACTGACAGATGAGGGGCGGACGTTGACACTTGAGGGGCCGACTCACCCGGCGCGGCGTTGACAGATG
AGGGGCAGGCTCGATTTCGGCCGGCGACGTGGAGCTGGCCAGCCTCGCAAATCGGCGAAAACGCCTGATT
TTACGCGAGTTTCCCACAGATGATGTGGACAAGCCTGGGGATAAGTGCCCTGCGGTATTGACACTTGAGG
GGCGCGACTACTGACAGATGAGGGGCGCGATCCTTGACACTTGAGGGGCAGAGTGCTGACAGATGAGGGG
CGCACCTATTGACATTTGAGGGGCTGTCCACAGGCAGAAAATCCAGCATTTGCAAGGGTTTCCGCCCGTT
TTTCGGCCACCGCTAACCTGTCTTTTAACCTGCTTTTAAACCAATATTTATAAACCTTGTTTTTAACCAG
GGCTGCGCCCTGTGCGCGTGACCGCGCACGCCGAAGGGGGGTGCCCCCCCTTCTCGAACCCTCCCGGCCC
GCTAACGCGGGCCTCCCATCCCCCCAGGGGCTGCGCCCCTCGGCCGCGAACGGCCTCACCCCAAAAATGG
CAGCGCTGGCAGTCCTTGCCATTGCCGGGATCGGGGCAGTAACGGGATGGGCGATCAGCCCGAAAGCTAC
CCCTATTTGTTTATTTTTCTAAATACATTCAAATATGTATCCGCTCATGAGACAATAACCCTGATAAATG
CTTCAATAATATTGAAAAAGGAAGAGTATGAGTATTCAACATTTCCGTGTCGCCCTTATTCCCTTTTTTG
CGGCATTTTGCCTTCCTGTTTTTGCTCACCCAGAAACGCTGGTGAAAGTAAAAGATGCTGAAGATCAGTT
GGGTGCACGAGTGGGTTACATCGAACTGGATCTCAACAGCGGTAAGATCCTTGAGAGTTTTCGCCCCGAA
GAACGTTTTCCAATGATGAGCACTTTTAAAGTTCTGCTATGTGGCGCGGTATTATCCCGTATTGACGCCG
GGCAAGAGCAACTCGGTCGCCGCATACACTATTCTCAGAATGACTTGGTTGAGTACTCACCAGTCACAGA
AAAGCATCTTACGGATGGCATGACAGTAAGAGAATTATGCAGTGCTGCCATAACCATGAGTGATAACACT
GCGGCCAACTTACTTCTGACAACGATCGGAGGACCGAAGGAGCTAACCGCTTTTTTGCACAACATGGGGG
ATCATGTAACTCGCCTTGATCGTTGGGAACCGGAGCTGAATGAAGCCATACCAAACGACGAGCGTGACAC
CACGATGCCTGTAGCAATGGCAACAACGTTGCGCAAACTATTAACTGGCGAACTACTTACTCTAGCTTCC
CGGCAACAATTAATAGACTGGATGGAGGCGGATAAAGTTGCAGGACCACTTCTGCGCTCGGCCCTTCCGG
CTGGCTGGTTTATTGCTGATAAATCTGGAGCCGGTGAGCGTGGGTCTCGCGGTATCATTGCAGCACTGGG
GCCAGATGGTAAGCCCTCCCGTATCGTAGTTATCTACACGACGGGGAGTCAGGCAACTATGGATGAACGA
AATAGACAGATCGCTGAGATAGGTGCCTCACTGATTAAGCATTGGTAACTGTCAGACCAAGTTTACTCAT
ATATACTTTAGATTGATTTAAAACTTCATTTTTAATTTAAAAGGATCTAGGTGAAGATCCTTTTTGATAA
TCTCATGACCAAAATCCCTTAACGTGAGTTTTCGTTCCACTGAGCGTCAGACCCCGTAGAAAAGATCAAA
GGATCTTCTTGAGATCCTTTTTTTCTGCGCGTAATCTGCTGCTTGCAAACAAAAAAACCACCGCTACCAG
CGGTGGTTTGTTTGCCGGATCAAGAGCTACCAACTCTTTTTCCGAAGGTAACTGGCTTCAGCAGAGCGCA
GATACCAAATACTGTTCTTCTAGTGTAGCCGTAGTTAGGCCACCACTTCAAGAACTCTGTAGCACCGCCT
ACATACCTCGCTCTGCTAATCCTGTTACCAGTGGCTGCTGCCAGTGGCGATAAGTCGTGTCTTACCGGGT
TGGACTCAAGACGATAGTTACCGGATAAGGCGCAGCGGTCGGGCTGAACGGGGGGTTCGTGCACACAGCC
CAGCTTGGAGCGAACGACCTACACCGAACTGAGATACCTACAGCGTGAGCTATGAGAAAGCGCCACGCTT
CCCGAAGGGAGAAAGGCGGACAGGTATCCGGTAAGCGGCAGGGTCGGAACAGGAGAGCGCACGAGGGAGC
TTCCAGGGGGAAACGCCTGGTATCTTTATAGTCCTGTCGGGTTTCGCCACCTCTGACTTGAGCGTCGATT
TTTGTGATGCTCGTCAGGGGGGCGGAGCCTATGGAAAAACGCCAGCAACGCGGCCTTTTTACGGTTCCTG
GCCTTTTGCTGGCCTTTTGCTCACATGGACTCTAGCTAGAGGATCACAGGCAGCAACGCTCTGTCATCGT
TACAATCAACATGCTACCCTCCGCGAGATCATCCGTGTTTCAAACCCGGCAGCTTAGTTGCCGTTCTTCC
GAATAGCATCGGTAACATGAGCAAAGTCTGCCGCCTTACAACGGCTCTCCCGCTGACGCCGTCCCGGACT
GATGGGCTGCCTGTATCGAGTGGTGATTTTGTGCCGAGCTGCCGGTCGGGGAGCTGTTGGCTGGCTGGTG
GCAGGATATATTGTGGTGTAAACAAATTGACGCTTAGACAACTTAATAACACATTGCGGACGTTTTTAAT
GATCGAATACTAACGTCTCTACCAGATATCAGCTTGCATGCCGGTCGATCTAGTAACATAGATGACACCG
CGCGCGATAATTTATCCTAGTTTGCGCGCTATATTTTGTTTTCTATCGCGTATTAAATGTATAATTGCGG
GACTCTAATCATAAAAACCCATCTCATAAATAACGTCATGCATTACATGTTAATTATTACATGCTTAACG
TAATTCAACAGAAATTATATGATAATCATCGCAAGACCGGCAACAGGATTCAATCTTAAGAAACTTTATT
GCCAAATGTTTGAACGATCTGCTTGACTCTAGGGGTCATCAGATTTCGGTGACGGGCAGGACCGGACGGG
GCGGCACCGGCAGGCTGAAGTCCAGCTGCCAGAAACCCACGTCATGCCAGTTCCCGTGCTTGAAGCCGGC
CGCCCGCAGCATGCCGCGGGGGGCATATCCGAGCGCCTCGTGCATGCGCACGCTCGGGTCGTTGGGCAGC
CCGATGACAGCGACCACGCTCTTGAAGCCCTGTGCCTCCAGGGACTTCAGCAGGTGGGTGTAGAGCGTGG
AGCCCAGTCCCGTCCGCTGGTGGCGGGGGGAGACGTACACGGTCGACTCGGCCGTCCAGTCGTAGGCGTT
GCGTGCCTTCCAGGGACCCGCGTAGGCGATGCCGGCGACCTCGCCGTCCACCTCGGCGACGAGCCAGGGA
TAGCGCTCCCGCAGACGGACGAGGTCGTCCGTCCACTCCTGCGGTTCCTGCGGCTCGGTACGGAAGTTGA
CCGTGCTTGTCTCGATGTAGTGGTTGACGATGGTGCAGACCGCCGGCATGTCCGCCTCGGTGGCACGGCG
GATGTCGGCCGGGCGTCGTTCTGGGCTCATGGTAGATCCCCTCGATCGAGTTGAGAGTGAATATGAGACT
CTAATTGGATACCGAGGGGAATTTATGGAACGTCAGTGGAGCATTTTTGACAAGAAATATTTGCTAGCTG
ATAGTGACCTTAGGCGACTTTTGAACGCGCAATAATGGTTTCTGACGTATGTGCTTAGCTCATTAAACTC
CAGAAACCCGCGGCTCAGTGGCTCCTTCAACGTTGCGGTTCTGTCAGTTCCAAACGTAAAACGGCTTGTC
CCGCGTCATCGGCGGGGGTCATAACGTGACTCCCTTAATTCTCCGCTCATGATCAGATTGTCGTTTCCCG
CCTTCGGTTTGGGCGCGCCGGGAAGATAGAAGGGAAGAGAGAGGTAGACGGAAAGAGAAATGGAGAAAAA
TAGATAAAGGGGTAAACTTGGAATTAATATACAAAATATAGAGGATATCAGTTCTTTTTCCTTTTGATGT
TAGTTTCTTAATTATAAACTTTTTGTTGGTTAGTTTTGCCAATTCCCTTACTTACAACTGATAACCGTAT
AGCTCTTTTATCAGAAAAAACTTTATATATCTAATCTCCCAAAATATACAAATGTGAGAAATATCTGAAA
ATAAATCAATTCTCACCAATTATATATATTTGATTACTTAAAAATGTTAATATATGGCAGTTGCTTGTTC
AGAGAATAACTTAAAAAATTGATCACGAGATCGGCTTATGTTTAATATTTTTGAACTCTTGGGATAAAAG
TTTTGAAGATATATATATCGTAGAAAAGTTTTGTGTTCTTTAATTAGTTACAAAATTTTGAGTTTTTTTT
TTTTCTTTCATAAAGTATCAGAATATCAGGGTGATTTATTGAATAGTTTATTTTTTCTCGTTCTACTCAC
GTTATTCTTGCAAGTATTAATTTTGGTTTGTTTATAAAAAAAGTATTTGGAAATTTTATGTGAGCAAGTG
CGAAATAAACGAGGATTTTGGGAAGTATTTTTTTTTTTGTAAAATCGGTTATATTGAACGTTATACTATA
TATATTATTATATAAATATAACTGCTAAAGACTAAATTTAGATACTAAAATCAGCATTGATGAAGATCCA
CATGAATAAGACTCGTCTCTTAACTCAACATTTAACATATGATTTTCATATTATTGATCATTTATCTTTG
TGTTGGTCCAAGGTGCCAGACTTTATTATTTACATTAAATGTTGAGTTGTTTACTGACATATTTTTTAAT
TAAAACAACTTTCATATTATTGCCCATTTATATTTTGGTTGGTCCTCCAAAGACTTACAGGATACATATG
TTTCTCCATTTTCATTTTTATGATCTAAAACGTCTTTTTCTAACTTAGATTCTAAATGGTTACAGCAAAC
CGGACATACAATTTTGCTTGTCAAATGGATCGTTGAGATAGACAACAATCCAATGTAAAACCAAAACTCT
TGATTTATAATTGGTCTGCAATGATTTTTTTTTGGTTCATATACCATTTTATAAGATAGCAAACCATTTT
CATCATAAAAGATATATTTTTTTATCATTGAATACCAATCAAACCCGGTATAATAAATAAAATTGTACCA
AATTAATGCGGTTAGGTAAATTCAATTTATTGGAAATTAAAGAAGAGAAAAAAAAAATAACGAACAAAAT
TTCCTTGACACAAAAAAAAAAAAAGAAGAAAGAAAAAACCCTTACTCTCAATTAGTCAATCCCCTTCCCT
AGTCCTCCTCTCTTCAAGCTTTTCACAGAAAACCACCACCCTTCTCTCTCTACTGCCTTTTTACCACAGA
GAAGAGAGAGGATCCGTCGGTGTGCTAGTCTCACTGACACTACATCCGATCGTCGCCGGTAAGTTGATTT
CGTTACTCTCCGATCAATTTCTTTTCCGGAGGAGGAACTTGTTTTCCGTGCGAAATTCTGACTTGAACTT
TGTTGTCAATTCATCAAACGCTTTATCTTTTCTCCATCTTCAATTATCTTACTGCTTCGTCGCTGATCTC
TACTTGTTTTCCTCCGTTTTGCATTTTCAGTGGCGTTTCTTAGTGTTTCACTAGATTTAGACTGGTTTTG
CTTGTGTGCATTTTGTCATCAGTGTTTATGATTGTTCGCTTTAGCTCTATGTTTCTATGGATTTGATAAT
ATATGAGTTCGCTGCTCTGGATTCAGCTGGCTTGTTTGATTGTTCATTTTCATAATTCTGTCCAAAGAAT
CAAATCCACAGTAGCTCGGATCTGAGATTGATTTGTTTCTTTGCGTCTTTGTGTAGATTTGACTTTAATT
TTGAGATTGTTGTGTGCTGATATACAGCTTAATTAATATAGCCTCTGATGTGTTATTATCGATGTGTCAT
TATCAATCTACAGGTGACATTTTATAAGTGTGGAGTTTACTTCAGCTTTATTATTCAGGAATTGCTCGAG
AAAGAGGATCCACCTGAGGATCACAAGTTTGTACAAAAAAGCTGAACGAGAAACGTAAAATGATATAAAT
ATCAATATATTAAATTAGATTTTGCATAAAAAACAGACTACATAATACTGTAAAACACAACATATCCAGT
CACTATGGCGGCCGCATTAGGCACCCCAGGCTTTACACTTTATGCTTCCGGCTCGTATAATGTGTGGATT
TTGAGTTAGGATCCGTCGAGATTTTCAGGAGCTAAGGAAGCTAAAATGGAGAAAAAAATCACTGGATATA
CCACCGTTGATATATCCCAATGGCATCGTAAAGAACATTTTGAGGCATTTCAGTCAGTTGCTCAATGTAC
CTATAACCAGACCGTTCAGCTGGATATTACGGCCTTTTTAAAGACCGTAAAGAAAAATAAGCACAAGTTT
TATCCGGCCTTTATTCACATTCTTGCCCGCCTGATGAATGCTCATCCGGAATTCCGTATGGCAATGAAAG
ACGGTGAGCTGGTGATATGGGATAGTGTTCACCCTTGTTACACCGTTTTCCATGAGCAAACTGAAACGTT
TTCATCGCTCTGGAGTGAATACCACGACGATTTCCGGCAGTTTCTACACATATATTCGCAAGATGTGGCG
TGTTACGGTGAAAACCTGGCCTATTTCCCTAAAGGGTTTATTGAGAATATGTTTTTCGTCTCAGCCAATC
CCTGGGTGAGTTTCACCAGTTTTGATTTAAACGTGGCCAATATGGACAACTTCTTCGCCCCCGTTTTCAC
CATGGGCAAATATTATACGCAAGGCGACAAGGTGCTGATGCCGCTGGCGATTCAGGTTCATCATGCCGTT
TGTGATGGCTTCCATGTCGGCAGAATGCTTAATGAATTACAACAGTACTGCGATGAGTGGCAGGGCGGGG
CGTAAACGCGTGGATCCGGCTTACTAAAAGCCAGATAACAGTATGCGTATTTGCGCGCTGATTTTTGCGG
TATAAGAATATATACTGATATGTATACCCGAAGTATGTCAAAAAGAGGTATGCTATGAAGCAGCGTATTA
CAGTGACAGTTGACAGCGACAGCTATCAGTTGCTCAAGGCATATATGATGTCAATATCTCCGGTCTGGTA
AGCACAACCATGCAGAATGAAGCCCGTCGTCTGCGTGCCGAACGCTGGAAAGCGGAAAATCAGGAAGGGA
TGGCTGAGGTCGCCCGGTTTATTGAAATGAACGGCTCTTTTGCTGACGAGAACAGGGGCTGGTGAAATGC
AGTTTAAGGTTTACACCTATAAAAGAGAGAGCCGTTATCGTCTGTTTGTGGATGTACAGAGTGATATTAT
TGACACGCCCGGGCGACGGATGGTGATCCCCCTGGCCAGTGCACGTCTGCTGTCAGATAAAGTCTCCCGT
GAACTTTACCCGGTGGTGCATATCGGGGATGAAAGCTGGCGCATGATGACCACCGATATGGCCAGTGTGC
CGGTCTCCGTTATCGGGGAAGAAGTGGCTGATCTCAGCCACCGCGAAAATGACATCAAAAACGCCATTAA
CCTGATGTTCTGGGGAATATAAATGTCAGGCTCCCTTATACACAGCCAGTCTGCAGGTCGACCATAGTGA
CTGGATATGTTGTGTTTTACAGTATTATGTAGTCTGTTTTTTATGCAAAATCTAATTTAATATATTGATA
TTTATATCATTTTACGTTTCTCGTTCAGCTTTCTTGTACAAAGTGGTGATCCTCCGTTCCATGGGCTAGA
Features (pLannotate 1.2.2; 19 found; start..end, strand, type, name):
    114..273     +  polyA_signal   CaMV poly(A) signal (fragment): cauliflower mosaic virus polyadenylation signal
    280..300     -  misc_feature   MCS (fragment): pBluescript multiple cloning site
    348..372     +  misc_feature   RB T-DNA repeat: right border repeat from nopaline C58 T-DNA
    592..1123    +  rep_origin     oriV: incP origin of replication
   1187..1264    +  CDS            klaC (fragment): KLAC_ECOLX - Also known as telB. Protein predicted: Swiss-Prot protein existence level 4. Belongs to the kla operon, which is associated with cryptic tellurite resistance, and IncW plasmid fertility inhibition. From Escherichia coli.
   1266..1357    +  promoter       AmpR promoter: bla
   1358..2218    +  CDS            AmpR: β-lactamase; bla; confers resistance to ampicillin, carbenicillin, and related antibiotics
   2389..2977    +  rep_origin     ori: high-copy-number ColE1/pMB1/pBR322/pUC origin of replication
   3289..3313    +  misc_feature   LB T-DNA repeat: left border repeat from nopaline C58 T-DNA
   3407..3659    -  terminator     NOS terminator: nopaline synthase terminator and poly(A) signal
   3682..4230    -  CDS            bar: PAT_STRHY - Experimental evidence at protein level: Swiss-Prot protein existence level 1. Inactivates phosphinothricin (PPT) by transfer of an acetyl group from acetyl CoA. Can also acetylate demethylphosphinothricin but not PTT or glutamate. This enzyme is an effector of phosphinothricin tripeptide (PTT or bialaphos) resistance. From Streptomyces hygroscopicus. Introduced by genetic manipulation and expressed in glufosinate-tolerant maize by Dekalb Genetics.
   4272..4451    -  promoter       NOS promoter: nopaline synthase promoter
   6673..6797    +  protein_bind   attR1: mutant version of attR; recombination site for the Gateway® LR reaction LR Clonase™
   6822..6852    +  promoter       lac UV5 promoter: E. coli lac promoter with an "up" mutation
   6876..6905    +  promoter       cat promoter (fragment): promoter of the E. coli cat gene encoding chloramphenicol acetyltransferase
   6906..7565    +  CDS            CmR: chloramphenicol acetyltransferase; cat; confers resistance to chloramphenicol
   7744..7902    +  CDS            ccdA (fragment): CCDA_ECO57 - Also known as H, letA. Experimental evidence at protein level: Swiss-Prot protein existence level 1. Antitoxin component of a type II toxin-antitoxin (TA) system which inhibits the post-segregational killing (PSK) of plasmid-free cells, also referred to as a plasmid addiction system. Binds to and blocks the activity of CcdB; will also remove bound CcdB protein from the CcdB-GyrA complex by forming a CcdA-CcdB complex, a process termed rejuvenation. Functions as a transcriptional corepressor for the ccdAB operon, repression also requires CcdB (By similarity). From Escherichia coli
   7907..8209    +  CDS            ccdB: CCDB_ECOLI - Also known as G, letB, letD. Experimental evidence at protein level: Swiss-Prot protein existence level 1. Toxic component of a type II toxin-antitoxin (TA) system, functioning in plasmid maintainence. Responsible for the post- segregational killing (PSK) of plasmid-free cells, also referred to as a plasmid addiction system. Half-life of over 2 hours. Cell killing by CcdB is accompanied by filamentation, defects in chromosome and plasmid segregation, defects in cell division, formation of anucleate cells, decreased DNA synthesis and plasmid loss. Interferes with the activity of DN
   8253..8377    -  protein_bind   attR2: mutant version of attR; recombination site for the Gateway® LR reaction LR Clonase™
