[The description below was written by a language model from this plasmid's Addgene catalogue record and pLannotate feature annotations shown in this document.]
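Description:
pAM-PAT-ProCDKA;1 GW is an empty Gateway destination vector of the binary type, built for Agrobacterium-mediated T-DNA delivery and expression of a gene of interest in plants. It derives from the binary vector pAMPAT-MCS, in which the original 35S promoter was exchanged for the CDKA;1 promoter (ProCDKA;1). The backbone outside the T-DNA carries a ColE1/pUC-type origin for replication in E. coli, an incP oriV that supports maintenance in a broader host range such as Agrobacterium, and an ampicillin resistance gene (bla) with its own promoter. The catalogue lists the plasmid as low copy, even though the annotated ColE1-type origin is generically described as high copy.

Between the nopaline-type left and right border repeats lie two units. Next to the left border is a plant selection cassette, with the bar gene (phosphinothricin acetyltransferase) between the NOS promoter and NOS terminator, which confers Basta (glufosinate) resistance on transformed plants. The second unit is the Gateway cassette: attR1 and attR2 flank a chloramphenicol resistance gene and the ccdB toxin gene, followed across the circular junction by a CaMV polyadenylation signal. The roughly 2.2 kb unannotated stretch upstream of attR1 is presumably where the CDKA;1 promoter sits, although the feature table does not label it.

In an LR reaction, an entry clone insert replaces the CmR-ccdB cassette, placing it under ProCDKA;1 control without any tag. The ccdB gene counterselects unrecombined vector in standard strains, which is why the empty vector must be propagated in a ccdB-tolerant strain under chloramphenicol and ampicillin selection.
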