Addgene plasmid #79750: pAM-PAT-ProCDKA;1 GW
Purpose: (Empty Backbone) binary DEST vector for plant expression
Depositing lab: Nico Dissmeyer & Arp Schnittger. Depositing organization: Universitaet zu Koeln. Publication: A positive signal from the fertilization of the egg cell sets off endosperm proliferation in angiosperm embryogenesis. Nowack MK, Grini PE, Jakoby MJ, Lafos M, Koncz C, Schnittger A. Nat Genet. 2006 Jan;38(1):63-7. Epub 2005 Nov 27. 10.1038/ng1694 PubMed 16311592.
Backbone
  Vector backbone: Binary vector pAMPAT-MCS
  Modifications to backbone: exchange of Pro35S to ProCDKA;1
  Vector type: Plant Expression
  Promoter: ProCDKA;1
  Selectable markers: Basta
  Tag / fusion protein: none
Growth in bacteria
  Bacterial resistance: Chloramphenicol and Ampicillin, 25 & 100 μg/mL
  Growth temperature: 37°C
  Growth strain: ccdB Survival
  Copy number: Low Copy
Gene/Insert
  Cloning method: Gateway Cloning
  Sequencing primers: 5′ gaccggcaacaggattcaatcttaag; 3′ GAATTAGAAATTTTATTGATAGAAG
Resource information
  A portion of this plasmid was derived from a plasmid made by: Arp Schnittger, Moritz Nowack, Universität Hamburg
Terms and licenses: Academic/Nonprofit Terms; Industry Terms: Not Available to Industry
How to cite: pAM-PAT-ProCDKA;1 GW was a gift from Nico Dissmeyer & Arp Schnittger (Addgene plasmid # 79750 ; http://n2t.net/addgene:79750 ; RRID:Addgene_79750)
