>Addgene plasmid #79750 | pAM-PAT-ProCDKA;1 GW | addgene partial sequence | sequence record 156974 | NOSterm-R 5'-attgccaaatgtttgaacga-3'
CGAGCGCCTCGTGCATGCGCACGCTCGGGTCGTTGGGCAGCCCGATGACAGCGACCACGCTCTTGAAGCC
CTGTGCCTCCAGGGACTTCAGCAGGTGGGTGTAGAGCGTGGAGCCCAGTCCCGTCCGCTGGTGGCGGGGG
GAGACGTACACGGTCGACTC
