>Addgene plasmid #79750 | pAM-PAT-ProCDKA;1 GW | addgene partial sequence | sequence record 156975 | lac-promoter-R 5'-CCGGAAGCATAAAGTGTAAA-3'
ATATTGATATTTATATCATTTTACGTTTCTCGTTCAGCTTTTTTGTACAAACTTGTGATCCTCAGGTGGA
TCCTCTTTCTCGAGCAATTCCTGAATAATAAAGCTGAAGTAAACTCCACACTTATAAAATGTCACCTGTA
GATTGATAATGACACATCGATAATAACACATCAGAGGCTATATTAATTAAGCTGTATATCAGCACACAAC
AATCTCAAAATTAAAGTCAAATCTACACAAAGACGCAAAGAAACAAATCAATCTCAGATCCGAGCTACTG
TGGATTTGATTCTTTGGACAGAATTATGAAAATGAACAATCAAACAAGCCAGCTGAATCCAGAGCAGCGA
ACTCATATATTATCAAATCCATAGAAACATAGAGCTAAAGCGAACAATCATAAACACTGATGACAAAATG
CACACAAGCAAAACCAGTCTAAATCTAGTGAAACACTAAGAAACGCCACTGAAAATGCAAAACGGAGGAA
AACAAGTAGAGATCAGCGACGAAGCAGTAAGATAATTGAAGATGGAGAAAAGATAAAGCGTTTGATGAAT
TGACAACAAAGTTCAAGTCAGAATTTCGCACGGAAAACAAGTTCCTCCTCCGGAAAAGAAATTGATCGGA
GAGTAACGAAATCAACTTACCGGCGACGATCGGATGTAGTGTCAGTGAGACTAGCACACCGACGGATCCT
CTCTCTTCTCTGTGGTAAAAAGGCAGTAGAGAGAGAAGGGTGGTGGTTTTCTGTGAAAAGCTTGAAGAGA
GGAGGACTAGGGAAGGGGATTGACTAATTGAGAGTAAGGGTT
